>Addgene plasmid #88900 | pLZ12Km2-P23R:TA:ffluc | addgene full sequence | sequence record 174987 | Addgene NGS Result
AAGTTTTGGGATTGTTAAGGGTTCCGAGGCTCAACGTCAATAAAGCAATTGGAATAAAGAAGCGAAAAAG
GAGAAGTCGGTTCAGAAAAAGAAGGATATGGATCTGGAGCTGTAATATAAAAACCTTCTTCAACTAACGG
GGCAGGTTAGTGACATTAGAAAACCGACTGTAAAAAGTACAGTCGGCATTATCTCATATTATAAAAGCCA
GTCATTAGGCCTATCTGACAATTCCTGAATAGAGTTCATAAACAATCCTGCATGATAACCATCACAAACA
GAATGATGTACCTGTAAAGATAGCGGTAAATATATTGAATTACCTTTATTAATGAATTTTCCTGCTGTAA
TAATGGGTAGAAGGTAATTACTATTATTATTGATATTTAAGTTAAACCCAGTAAATGAAGTCCATGCTGG
CGAAAGGGGGATGTGCTGCAAGGCGATTAAGTTGGGTAACGCCAGGGTTTTCCCAGTCACGACGTTGTAA
AACGACGGCCAGTGAGCGCGCGTAATACGACTCACTATAGGGCGAATTGGAGCTCTCGAAAAGCCCTGAC
AACCCTTGTTCCTAAAAAGGAATAAGCGTTCGGTCAGTAAATAATAGAAATAAAAAATCAGACCTAAGAC
TGATGACAAAAAGAGAAAATTTTGATAAAATAGTCTTAGAATTAAATTAAAAAGGGAGGCCAAATATAAT
GAAAAATATGAATGACAATGATGTTCCGCGGTGGCGGCGATCTAAGGAGGAATAAAAAATGGAAGACGCC
AAAAACATAAAGAAAGGCCCGGCGCCATTCTATCCTCTAGAGGATGGAACCGCTGGAGAGCAACTGCATA
AGGCTATGAAGAGATACGCCCTGGTTCCTGGAACAATTGCTTTTACAGATGCACATATCGAGGTGAACAT
CACGTACGCGGAATACTTCGAAATGTCCGTTCGGTTGGCAGAAGCTATGAAACGATATGGGCTGAATACA
AATCACAGAATCGTCGTATGCAGTGAAAACTCTCTTCAATTCTTTATGCCGGTGTTGGGCGCGTTATTTA
TCGGAGTTGCAGTTGCGCCCGCGAACGACATTTATAATGAACGTGAATTGCTCAACAGTATGAACATTTC
GCAGCCTACCGTAGTGTTTGTTTCCAAAAAGGGGTTGCAAAAAATTTTGAACGTGCAAAAAAAATTACCA
ATAATCCAGAAAATTATTATCATGGATTCTAAAACGGATTACCAGGGATTTCAGTCGATGTACACGTTCG
TCACATCTCATCTACCTCCCGGTTTTAATGAATACGATTTTGTACCAGAGTCCTTTGATCGTGACAAAAC
AATTGCACTGATAATGAATTCCTCTGGATCTACTGGGTTACCTAAGGGTGTGGCCCTTCCGCATAGAACT
GCCTGCGTCAGATTCTCGCATGCCAGAGATCCTATTTTTGGCAATCAAATCATTCCGGATACTGCGATTT
TAAGTGTTGTTCCATTCCATCACGGTTTTGGAATGTTTACTACACTCGGATATTTGATATGTGGATTTCG
AGTCGTCTTAATGTATAGATTTGAAGAAGAGCTGTTTTTACGATCCCTTCAGGATTACAAAATTCAAAGT
GCGTTGCTAGTACCAACCCTATTTTCATTCTTCGCCAAAAGCACTCTGATTGACAAATACGATTTATCTA
ATTTACACGAAATTGCTTCTGGGGGCGCACCTCTTTCGAAAGAAGTCGGGGAAGCGGTTGCAAAACGCTT
CCATCTTCCAGGGATACGACAAGGATATGGGCTCACTGAGACTACATCAGCTATTCTGATTACACCCGAG
GGGGATGATAAACCGGGCGCGGTCGGTAAAGTTGTTCCATTTTTTGAAGCGAAGGTTGTGGATCTGGATA
CCGGGAAAACGCTGGGCGTTAATCAGAGAGGCGAATTATGTGTCAGAGGACCTATGATTATGTCCGGTTA
TGTAAACAATCCGGAAGCGACCAACGCCTTGATTGACAAGGATGGATGGCTACATTCTGGAGACATAGCT
TACTGGGACGAAGACGAACACTTCTTCATAGTTGACCGCTTGAAGTCTTTAATTAAATACAAAGGATATC
AGGTGGCCCCCGCTGAATTGGAATCGATATTGTTACAACACCCCAACATCTTCGACGCGGGCGTGGCAGG
TCTTCCCGACGATGACGCCGGTGAACTTCCCGCCGCCGTTGTTGTTTTGGAGCACGGAAAGACGATGACG
GAAAAAGAGATCGTGGATTACGTCGCCAGTCAAGTAACAACCGCGAAAAAGTTGCGCGGAGGAGTTGTGT
TTGTGGACGAAGTACCGAAAGGTCTTACCGGAAAACTCGACGCAAGAAAAATCAGAGAGATCCTCATAAA
GGCCAAGAAGGGCGGAAAGTCCAAATTGTAAGGATCGGCCGCTCTAGAGTCGTGTTAATTTTTATGAAGG
CTTGAAAAATGGAAACTTGGCTTCTTCTATTGTTCATTTGACTGATAATTTAGACTTGATCCCTGGCACG
TTTGATTTGATGTTACTGCCAAAATTAACTCGTTCATGGACGTTTGAAAATGAAAGTAGATTGCTTGCTA
CTCTTTTAGCACCTTTAAAAAGTGACTATGATCTCATTATTATTGATACTGTACCAACGCCAAGCGTTTA
TACAAATAATGCAATCGTGGCGAGTGATTACGTTATGATCCCTTTACAAGCAGAAGAAGAAAGTACAAAC
AACATTCAAAACTATATTTCCTATTTGATTGATTTACAAGAACAATTTAACCCTGGACTAGATATGATCG
GTTTTGTTCCTTATTTAGTTGATACGGACAGCGCAACGATAAAATCAAACCTGGAAGAACTGTATAAGCA
ACATAAAGAAGATAACTTGGTTTTCCAAAATATTATCAAGCGAAGTAATAAAGTAAGTACCTGGTCTAAA
AACGGCATTACAGAGCATAAAGGCTATGACAAAAAAGTTTTATCCATGTATAAGAACGTATTTTTTGAAA
TGCTTGAGCGAATTATTCAATTAGAAAACGAAAAAGAATAGAATCACAAATCACAAGTGATTAATCACAA
ATCACTTGTGATTTGTGATTGTTGATGATAAAATAAGAGTAAGAAGAAATAGAAAGAAGTGAGTGATTGT
GGGAAATTTAGGCGCACAAAAAGCAAAACGAAATGATACACCAATCAGTGCAAAAAAAGATATAATGGGA
GATAAGACGGTTCGTGTTCGTGCTGACTTGCACCATATCATAAAAATCGAAACAGCAAAGAATGGCGGAA
ACGTAAAAGAAGTTATGGATCAAGCCTTAGAAGAATATATACGGAAATATTTACCTGACAAACTTTAAAA
GGAGTGAAAATGAAATGGCAGTTACGTATGAAAAAACATTTGAAATAGAGATCATTAACGAATTATCGGC
AAGCGTTTATAATCGAGTATTAAACTATGTTTTGAACCATGAATTAAATAAAAATGACTCTCAATTATTG
GAAGTCAATTTATTAAACCAATTAAAGCTTGCAAAACGTGTAAATCTTTTTGATTATTCTTTAGAAGAAT
TACAAGCCGTTCATGAGTATTGGCGGTCAATGAATCGTTACTCAAAACAAGTTTTGAATAAAGAGAAAGT
GGCTTAATATGGCAAATATAGTCAATTTTACTGACAAACAATTTGAGAATCGCTTAAATGATAATTTAGA
AGAATTGATTCAAGGAAAAAAAGCGGTTGAATCGCCAACCGCTTTTTTACTTGGTGGGCAACCAGGGTCA
GGGAAAACCAGTTTGCGATCAGCAATTTTTGAAGAAACACAAGGGAATGTTATTGTCATTGATAATGATA
CCTTTAAACAACAGCACCCTAATTTTGATGAACTAGTGAAACTTTATGAAAAAGACGTAGTAAAACACGT
TACCCCTTATTCTAATCGCATGACAGAAGCGATCATAAGCCGTTTGAGCGATCAAGGGTATAATTTGGTG
ATCGAAGGTACAGGACGAACAACAGACGTTCCTATTCAAACCGCAACAATGCTTCAAGCCAAAGGTTATG
AAACAAAAATGTATGTCATGGCAGTACCTAAAATCAACTCATATTTAGGAACAATTGAACGATATGAAAC
CATGTATGCAGATGATCCAATGACAGCCAGGGCAACACCAAAACAAGCGCATGATATTGTTGTCAAAAAC
TTACCGACCAATTTAGAAACCCTTCATAAAACGGGCTTATTTAGCGATATAAGGCTATATAACAGAGAAG
GAGTAAAACTCTATTCAAGTTTGGAAACACCTTCTATTAGTCCAAAAGAAACCTTAGAAAAAGAATTGAA
TCGTAAAGTATCAGGGAAAGAAATTCAACCGACTTTAGAACGAATAGAGCAAAAAATGGTTCTAAATAAA
CACCAAGAGACACCTGAATTTAAAGCAATTCAACAAAAATTGGAAAGCTTGCAGCCACCTACACCACCAA
TACCCAAAACACCTAAACTTCCAGGTATTTAAACCTTAAAAAAGGAAAAGAGTAGTTACCAAAAAACGGT
AACTACTCTTTTTTTATAAAAACATTTCCTCATGTTGGACCTGCAGGAATTCGATATCAAGCTTATCGAT
ACCGTCGACCTCGAGGGGGGGCCCATCAGTCTGACGACCAAGAGAGCCATAAACACCAATAGCCTTAACA
TCATCCCCATATTTATCCAATATTCGTTCCTTAATTTCATGAACAATCTTCATTCTTTCTTCTCTAGTCA
TTATTATTGGTCCATTCACTATTCTCATTCCCTTTTCAGATAATTTTAGATTTGCTTTTCTAAATAAGAA
TATTTGGAGAGCACCGTTCTTATTCAGCTATTAATAACTCGTCTTCCTAAGCATCCTTCAATCCTTTTAA
TAACAATTATAGCATCTAATCTTCAACAAACTGGCCCGTTTGTTGAACTACTCTTTAATAAAATAATTTT
TCCGTTCCCAATTCCACATTGCAATAATAGAAAATCCATCTTCATCGGCTTTTTCGTCATCATCTGTATG
AATCAAATCGCCTTCTTCTGTGTCATCAAGGTTTAATTTTTTATGTATTTCTTTTAACAAACCACCATAG
GAGATTAACCTTTTACGGTGTAAACCTTCCTCCAAATCAGACAAACGTTTCAAATTCTTTTCTTCATCAT
CGGTCATAAAATCCGTATCCTTTACAGGATATTTTGCAGTTTCGTCAATTGCCGATTGTATATCCGATTT
ATATTTATTTTTCGGTCGATTTTTTATTAAAACGTCTCAAAATCGTTTCTGAGACGTTTTAGCGTTTATT
TCGTTTAGTTATCGGCATAATCGTTAAAACAGGCGTTATCGTAGCGTAAAAGCCCTTGAGCGTAGCGTGG
CTTTGCAGCGAAGATGTTGTCTGTTAGATTATGAAAGCCGATGACTGAATGAAATAATAAGCGCAGCGTC
CTTCTATTTCGGTTGGAGGAGGCTCAAGGGAGTTTGAGGGAATGAAATTCCCTCATGGGTTTGATTTTAA
AAATTGCTTGCAATTTTGCCGAGCGGTAGCGCTGGAAAATTTTTGAAAAAAATTTGGAATTTGGAAAAAA
ATGGGGGGAAAGGAAGCGAATTTTGCTTCCGTACTACGACCCCCCATTAAGTGCCGAGTGCCAATTTTTG
TGCCAAAAACGCTCTATCCCAACTGGCTCAAGGGTTTGAGGGGTTTTTCAATCGCCAACGAATCGCCAAC
GTTTTCGCCAACGTTTTTTATAAATCTATATTTAAGTAGCTTTATTGTTGTTTTTATGATTACAAAGTGA
TACACTAATTTTATAAAATTATTTGATTGGAGTTTTTTAAATGGTGATTTCAGAATCGAAAAAAAGAGTT
ATGATTTCTCTGACAAAAGAGCAAGATAAAAAATTAACAGATATGGCGAAACAAAAAGGTTTTTCAAAAT
CTGCGGTTGCGGCGTTAGCTATAGAAGAATATGCAAGAAAGGAATCAGAACAAAAAAAATAAGCGAAAGC
TCGCGTTTTTAGAAGGATACGAGTTTTCGCTACTTGTTTTTGATAAGGTAATTATATCATGGCTATTAAA
AATACTAAAGCTAGAAATTTTGGATTTTTATTATATCCTGACTCAATTCCTAATGATTGGAAAGAAAAAT
TAGAGAGTTTGGGCGTATCTATGGCTGTCAGTCCTTTACACGATATGGACGAAAAAAAAGATAAAGATAC
ATGGAATAGTAGTGATGTTATACGAAATGGAAAGCACTATAAAAAACCACACTATCACGTTATATATATT
GCACGAAATCCTGTAACAATAGAAAGCGTTAGGAACAAGATTAAGCGAAAATTGGGGAATAGTTCAGTTG
CTCATGTTGAGATACTTGATTATATCAAAGGTTCATATGAATATTTGACTCATGAATCAAAGGACGCTAT
TGCTAAGAATAAACATATATACGACAAAAAAGATATTTTGAACATTAATGATTTTGATATTGACCGCTAT
ATAACACTTGATGAAAGCCAAAAAAGAAAATTGAAGAATTTACTTTTAGATATAGTGGATGACTATAATT
TGGTAAATACAAAAGATTTAATGGCTTTTATTCGCCTTAGGGGAGCGGAGTTTGGAATTTTAAATACGAA
TGATGTAAAAGATATTGTTTCAACAAACTCTAGCGCCTTTAGATTATGGTTTGAGGGCAATTATCAGTGT
GGATATAGAGCAAGTTATGCAAAGGTTCTTGATGCTGAAACGGGGGAAATAAAATGACAAACAAAGAAAA
AGAGTTATTTGCTGAAAATGAGGAATTAAAAAAAGAAATTAAGGACTTAAAAGAGCGTATTGAAAGATAC
AGAGAAATGGAAGTTGAATTAAGTACAACAATAGATTTATTGAGAGGAGGGATTATTGAATAAATAAAAG
CCCCCCTGACGAAAGTCGACGATACAAATTCCTCGTAGGCGCTCGGGACCCCTATCTAGCGAACTTTTAG
AAAAGATATAAAACATCAGAGTATGGACAGTTGCGGATGTACTTCAGAAAAGATTAGATGTCTAAAAAGC
TTGTAGTTAAAGCTTTTTAGACATCTAAATCTAGGTACTAAAACAATTCATCCAGTAAAATATAATATTT
TATTTTCTCCCAATCAGGCTTGATCCCCAGTAAGTCAAAAAATAGCTCGACATACTGTTCTTCCCCGATA
TCCTCCCTGATCGACCGGACGCAGAAGGCAATGTCATACCACTTGTCCGCCCTGCCGCTTCTCCCAAGAT
CAATAAAGCCACTTACTTTGCCATCTTTCACAAAGATGTTGCTGTCTCCCAGGTCGCCGTGGGAAAAGAC
AAGTTCCTCTTCGGGCTTTTCCGTCTTTAAAAAATCATACAGCTCGCGCGGATCTTTAAATGGAGTGTCT
TCTTCCCAGTTTTCGCAATCCACATCGGCCAGATCGTTATTCAGTAAGTAATCCAATTCGGCTAAGCGGC
TGTCTAAGCTATTCGTATAGGGACAATCCGATATGTCGATGGAGTGAAAGAGCCTGATGCACTCCGCATA
CAGCTCGATAATCTTTTCAGGGCTTTGTTCATCTTCATACTCTTCCGAGCAAAGGACGCCATCGGCCTCA
CTCATGAGCAGATTGCTCCAGCCATCATGCCGTTCAAAGTGCAGGACCTTTGGAACAGGCAGCTTTCCTT
CCAGCCATAGCATCATGTCCTTTTCCCGTTCCACATCATAGGTGGTCCCTTTATACCGGCTGTCCGTCAT
TTTTAAATATAGGTTTTCATTTTCTCCCACCAGCTTATATACCTTAGCAGGAGACATTCCTTCCGTATCT
TTTACGCAGCGGTATTTTTCGATCAGTTTTTTCAATTCCGGTGATATTCTCATTTTAGCCATTTATTATT
TCCTTCCTCTTTTCTACAGTATTTAAAGATACCCCAAGAAGCTAATTATAACAAGACGAACTCCAATTCA
CTGTTCCTTGCATTCTAAAACCTTAAATACCAGAAAACAGCTTTTTCAAAGTTGTTTTCAAAGTTGGCGT
ATAACATAGTATCGACGGAGCCGATTTTGAAACCACAATTATGATAGAATTTACAAGCTATAAGGTTATT
GTCCTGGGTTTCAAGCATTAGTCCATGCAAGTTTTTATGCTTTGCCCATTCTATAGATATATTGATAAGC
GCGCTGCCTATGCCTTGCCCCCTGAAATCCTTACATACGGCGATATCTTCTATATAAAAGATATATTATC
TTATCAGTATTGTCAATATATTCAAGGCAATCTGCCTCCTCATCCTCTTCATCCTCTTCGTCTTGGTAGC
TTTTTAAATATGGCGCTTCATAGAGTAATTCTGTAAAGGTCCAATTCTCGTTTTCATACCTCGGTATAAT
CTTACCTATCACCTCAAATGGTTCGCTGGGTTTATCGTCGAC
Features (pLannotate 1.2.2; 14 found; start..end, strand, type, name):
    205..453     -  CDS            cat (fragment): CAT4_STAAU - Experimental evidence at protein level: Swiss-Prot protein existence level 1. This enzyme is an effector of chloramphenicol resistance in bacteria. From Staphylococcus aureus.
    416..505     -  CDS            lacZα (fragment): LacZα fragment of β-galactosidase; lacZ fragment
    513..531     +  promoter       T7 promoter: promoter for bacteriophage T7 RNA polymerase
    759..2408    +  CDS            LUCI_PHOPY: Experimental evidence at protein level: Swiss-Prot protein existence level 1. Produces green light with a wavelength of 562 nm. From Photinus pyralis (Common eastern firefly) (Lampyris pyralis).
   2433..2449    -  CDS            ORF603 (fragment): baculovirus ORF603 protein
   3375..3644    +  CDS            EATX_STRPY: Experimental evidence at protein level: Swiss-Prot protein existence level 1. Antitoxin component of a type II toxin-antitoxin (TA) system. Neutralizes the toxic effect of cognate zeta toxin. Part of a postsegregational killing (PSK) system involved in the killing of plasmid-free cells. Continuous synthesis of the epsilon antitoxin is required to counteract the zeta toxin. From Streptococcus pyogenes.
   3649..4509    +  CDS            ZTOX_STRPY: Experimental evidence at protein level: Swiss-Prot protein existence level 1. Toxic component of a type II toxin-antitoxin (TA) system. Phosphorylates UDP-N-acetyl-D-glucosamine (UNAG) on the 3'-hydroxyl group of the N-acetyl-D-glucosamine moiety, yielding UNAG-3P. UNAG-3P inhibits MurA, the first committed step in cell wall synthesis, which is then blocked. Phosphorylation is inhibited by cognate epsilon antitoxin. Part of a postsegregational killing (PSK) system involved in the killing of plasmid-free cells. The zeta toxin induces programmed cell death. From Streptococcus pyogenes.
   4591..4644    +  misc_feature   MCS (fragment): pBluescript multiple cloning site
   4639..4776    -  CDS            knt (fragment): KANU_BACSP - Also known as kan. Experimental evidence at protein level: Swiss-Prot protein existence level 1. Inactivates the antibiotic kanamycin by catalyzing the transfer of a nucleotidyl group from nucleoside triphosphates such as ATP to the 4'-hydroxyl group of the aminoglycoside. From Bacillus sp.
   4948..5269    -  CDS            repB (fragment): RepB replication protein; repB; from Enterococcus faecalis plasmid pAMα1 AAN03827.1 22652809.0
   6097..6717    +  CDS            repB: REPB_STRAG - Experimental evidence at protein level: Swiss-Prot protein existence level 1. Is essential for plasmid replication. Nicks the positive strand at the plus origin of replication. From Streptococcus agalactiae.
   6884..6905    +  misc_feature   HA-R (fragment): right homology arm from intron 1 of the mouse Rosa26 gene (Soriano, 1999)
   7108..7902    -  CDS            KanR: aminoglycoside phosphotransferase; aphA-3; confers resistance to kanamycin
   7998..8243    -  CDS            satA (fragment): STA_BACSU - Also known as yyaR. Experimental evidence at protein level: Swiss-Prot protein existence level 1. Involved in resistance to streptothricin, a broad-spectrum antibiotic produced by streptomycetes. Detoxifies streptothricin via acetylation of the beta amino group of the first beta-lysyl moiety of streptothricin. From Bacillus subtilis (strain 168).
