[The description below was written by a language model from this plasmid's Addgene catalogue record and pLannotate feature annotations shown in this document.]
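Description:
pLZ12Km2-P23R:TA:ffluc is a low-copy bacterial expression and luciferase reporter plasmid of about 8.4 kb, built on the pLZ12Km2 shuttle backbone and designed to make Streptococcus bioluminescent. It is propagated in E. coli under kanamycin selection. The annotated resistance gene is aphA-3, an aminoglycoside phosphotransferase. Replication functions are represented by a RepB-type initiator protein annotated from a streptococcal plasmid, the kind that nicks the plus-strand origin to start replication. The feature table also picks up several short fragments (cat, lacZα, knt, satA, a second repB piece, a T7 promoter, an MCS remnant and brief baculovirus and Rosa26 matches). These appear to be backbone remnants or chance similarities rather than functional parts.

The payload combines a full-length Photinus pyralis firefly luciferase coding sequence with a toxin-antitoxin cassette. According to the record, the P23 promoter was taken from pOri23 and presumably drives the reporter, although it is not annotated in the feature table. The toxin-antitoxin cassette came from pBT286 and is annotated as the Streptococcus pyogenes epsilon antitoxin followed by the zeta toxin, a type II system. Zeta phosphorylates UDP-N-acetylglucosamine to give a product that inhibits MurA and so blocks cell wall synthesis. Continuous synthesis of epsilon is needed to neutralise it, so cells that lose the plasmid are killed post-segregationally.

This keeps the reporter stable in the population without antibiotic pressure, which the depositor notes improves its usefulness in animal infection models. The plasmid was designed for biophotonic imaging of Group A streptococcus, and it is also reported to label other streptococcal species.
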