Addgene plasmid #88900: pLZ12Km2-P23R:TA:ffluc
Purpose: Toxin-antitoxin stabilized bioluminescent reporter plasmid for Streptococcus expression
Depositing lab: Thomas Proft. Depositing organization: University of Auckland. Publication: Toxin-antitoxin-stabilized reporter plasmids for biophotonic imaging of Group A streptococcus. Loh JM, Proft T. Appl Microbiol Biotechnol. 2013 Nov;97(22):9737-45. doi: 10.1007/s00253-013-5200-7. Epub 2013 Sep 6. PubMed 24061415.
Backbone
  Vector backbone: pLZ12Km2
  Backbone manufacturer: Nobuhiko Okada (PMID: 9846743)
  Vector type: Bacterial Expression, Luciferase
Growth in bacteria
  Bacterial resistance: Kanamycin, 50 μg/mL
  Growth temperature: 37°C
  Growth strain: DH5alpha
  Copy number: Low Copy
Gene/Insert
  Gene/Insert name: toxin-antitoxin + firefly luciferase
  Species: Synthetic
  Cloning method: Restriction Enzyme; 5′ cloning site Unknown (unknown if destroyed); 3′ cloning site Unknown (unknown if destroyed)
  Sequencing primers: 5′ Unknown
Resource information
  A portion of this plasmid was derived from a plasmid made by: The P23 promoter sequence was cloned from pOri23 (Philippe Moreillon; PMID: 10816506). The toxin-antitoxin cassette was cloned from pBT286 (Urszula Zielenkiewicz; PMID: 16109951).
Terms and licenses: Academic/Nonprofit Terms; Industry Terms: Not Available to Industry
Depositor comments: This plasmid contains a toxin-antitoxin system that stabilizes the plasmid in Streptococcus by post-segregational killing of bacteria that have lost the plasmid. This stabilization improves plasmid utility in animal infection models. For more information, please see the original reference. Although designed for use with Streptococcus pyogenes, this plasmid also labels other streptococcal species. For more information, please see Loh JM and Proft T (2016). PMID: 26410784
How to cite: pLZ12Km2-P23R:TA:ffluc was a gift from Thomas Proft (Addgene plasmid # 88900 ; http://n2t.net/addgene:88900 ; RRID:Addgene_88900)
