>Addgene plasmid #88900 | pLZ12Km2-P23R:TA:ffluc | depositor partial sequence | sequence record 172576 | ffluc
AAGGAGGAATAAAAAATGGAAGACGCCAAAAACATAAAGAAAGGCCCGGCGCCATTCTATCCTCTAGAGG
ATGGAACCGCTGGAGAGCAACTGCATAAGGCTATGAAGAGATACGCCCTGGTTCCTGGAACAATTGCTTT
TACAGATGCACATATCGAGGTGAACATCACGTACGCGGAATACTTCGAAATGTCCGTTCGGTTGGCAGAA
GCTATGAAACGATATGGGCTGAATACAAATCACAGAATCGTCGTATGCAGTGAAAACTCTCTTCAATTCT
TTATGCCGGTGTTGGGCGCGTTATTTATCGGAGTTGCAGTTGCGCCCGCGAACGACATTTATAATGAACG
TGAATTGCTCAACAGTATGAACATTTCGCAGCCTACCGTAGTGTTTGTTTCCAAAAAGGGGTTGCAAAAA
ATTTTGAACGTGCAAAAAAAATTACCAATAATCCAGAAAATTATTATCATGGATTCTAAAACGGATTACC
AGGGATTTCAGTCGATGTACACGTTCGTCACATCTCATCTACCTCCCGGTTTTAATGAATACGATTTTGT
ACCAGAGTCCTTTGATCGTGACAAAACAATTGCACTGATAATGAATTCCTCTGGATCTACTGGGTTACCT
AAGGGTGTGGCCCTTCCGCATAGAACTGCCTGCGTCAGATTCTCGCATGCCAGAGATCCTATTTTTGGCA
ATCAAATCATTCCGGATACTGCGATTTTAAGTGTTGTTCCATTCCATCACGGTTTTGGAATGTTTACTAC
ACTCGGATATTTGATATGTGGATTTCGAGTCGTCTTAATGTATAGATTTGAAGAAGAGCTGTTTTTACGA
TCCCTTCAGGATTACAAAATTCAAAGTGCGTTGCTAGTACCAACCCTATTTTCATTCTTCGCCAAAAGCA
CTCTGATTGACAAATACGATTTATCTAATTTACACGAAATTGCTTCTGGGGGCGCACCTCTTTCGAAAGA
AGTCGGGGAAGCGGTTGCAAAACGCTTCCATCTTCCAGGGATACGACAAGGATATGGGCTCACTGAGACT
ACATCAGCTATTCTGATTACACCCGAGGGGGATGATAAACCGGGCGCGGTCGGTAAAGTTGTTCCATTTT
TTGAAGCGAAGGTTGTGGATCTGGATACCGGGAAAACGCTGGGCGTTAATCAGAGAGGCGAATTATGTGT
CAGAGGACCTATGATTATGTCCGGTTATGTAAACAATCCGGAAGCGACCAACGCCTTGATTGACAAGGAT
GGATGGCTACATTCTGGAGACATAGCTTACTGGGACGAAGACGAACACTTCTTCATAGTTGACCGCTTGA
AGTCTTTAATTAAATACAAAGGATATCAGGTGGCCCCCGCTGAATTGGAATCGATATTGTTACAACACCC
CAACATCTTCGACGCGGGCGTGGCAGGTCTTCCCGACGATGACGCCGGTGAACTTCCCGCCGCCGTTGTT
GTTTTGGAGCACGGAAAGACGATGACGGAAAAAGAGATCGTGGATTACGTCGCCAGTCAAGTAACAACCG
CGAAAAAGTTGCGCGGAGGAGTTGTGTTTGTGGACGAAGTACCGAAAGGTCTTACCGGAAAACTCGACGC
AAGAAAAATCAGAGAGATCCTCATAAAGGCCAAGAAGGGCGGAAAGTCCAAATTGTAA
